Addgene plasmid #34217: KHBD00055
Depositing lab: Bart Deplancke. Depositing organization: Swiss Federal Institute of Technology (EPFL). Publication: Automated protein-DNA interaction screening of Drosophila regulatory elements. Korneel Hens, Jean-Daniel Feuz, Alina Isakova, Antonina Lagovitina, Andreas Massouras, Julien Bryois, Patrick Callaerts, Susan E. Celniker, Bart Deplancke. Nat Methods. 2011 Oct 30;8(12):1065-70. 10.1038/nmeth.1763 PubMed 22037703.
Backbone
  Vector backbone: pDONR221
  Backbone manufacturer: Invitrogen
  Backbone size w/o insert (bp): 2536
  Vector type: Gateway Donor Vector
Growth in bacteria
  Bacterial resistance: Kanamycin, 50 μg/mL
  Growth temperature: 37°C
  Growth strain: DH5alpha
  Copy number: High Copy
Gene/Insert
  Gene/Insert name: CG11617 (alt names: FBgn0031232; CG11617)
  Species: D. melanogaster (fly)
  Insert size (bp): 882
  Entrez Gene: CG11617 (a.k.a. Dmel_CG11617, Dmel\CG11617, Mkx)
  Cloning method: Gateway Cloning
  Sequencing primers: 5′ M13F; 3′ M13R
Terms and licenses: Academic/Nonprofit Terms; Industry Terms: Not Available to Industry
Depositor comments: Please note that the ORFs in this collection were cloned open-ended (without a stop codon).
How to cite: KHBD00055 was a gift from Bart Deplancke (Addgene plasmid # 34217 ; http://n2t.net/addgene:34217 ; RRID:Addgene_34217)
