[The description below was written by a language model from this plasmid's Addgene catalogue record.]
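Description:
KHBD00055 is a Gateway entry-type clone built in the pDONR221 donor vector backbone, carrying the open reading frame of the Drosophila melanogaster gene CG11617 (FBgn0031232, also listed under the synonym Mkx). The insert is recorded as 882 bp in a backbone of about 2.5 kb once the donor cassette has been replaced. The plasmid is propagated in standard E. coli cloning strains as a high-copy plasmid and is selected with kanamycin. No feature table accompanies the record, so individual elements such as the origin of replication and the recombination sites are not itemised. A pDONR221-derived clone made by Gateway cloning would normally have the ORF flanked by attL sites produced in the BP reaction, with M13 forward and reverse primer sites on either side, and these are the sequencing primers listed.

The construct has no promoter driving the insert and no tags or reporters are recorded. It serves as a shuttle clone rather than an expression vector. The depositor notes that ORFs in this collection were cloned open-ended, without a stop codon, so the coding sequence can be moved by LR recombination into destination vectors that add C-terminal fusions as well as N-terminal ones. The clone belongs to a collection associated with a study on automated protein–DNA interaction screening of Drosophila regulatory elements. This suggests that its intended use is as a source ORF for building fusion constructs for such assays, although the record does not specify the destination vectors or the assay format.
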