>Addgene plasmid #34217 | KHBD00055 | depositor partial sequence | sequence record 40784 | KHBD00055 sequence 882 bps
ATGGACAAGTCAACGCGGCCTAAACGAAATCGTCGACACAGCAGACGAGCCTGGCCACCAGAGGAGGAGT
TGCATCCAGCATCCCGAGCTACAAAGAGATTATTTACTCCCGACATTAAGAGGATGCTAAAGGACTGGTT
AATTCGTCGCCGGGAGAATCCCTATCCTAGCAGGGAGGAGAAAAAACAGCTTGCTGCAGAGACTGGACTT
ACTTACACCCAGATTTGCAATTGGTTTGCAAACTGGCGAAGAAAGCTTAAAAACTCGGAGCGAGAGAAAG
CCAAGAAATCCTGGGGCCATCTGATCAAAAATTACAATCACAATGCAAGGGGTAATGTGGAACAATTTAG
CATCTCGTCGGAGGATAGCATTTGGGAGGAGGAGATGCACTCATGTCCTGCGGAGGATGACGAAGGCGAC
GATAATGAAGAGTTTTCCAGCCACAGTACTGGTAGCGATGGCAATGCCAATAATGAACCTTCATCCCCAT
ACAAGCCGATATTGTTTGTAGGATCTGCAGGTCTGACCGAGCGGATATCAGCACAAACAGGGGGTAAGAC
CAAGTACAAGCATCAGATGATGGAAAAGTATATGCGAGATAGTTCCACGGCAAAAACGACCAGTCAACAG
GGTACGCAACTCAACAAGTGGCTGGAAAGTGCAGCAAAATTCACACCGGACAGGAACAATTATCACATCG
AGTGGAATATGACCAGGCAGAAAGCTAGCAGTAATAGCAGTTGTGGACAAGCGATCTTTACCACAGATGT
GTCTGGGGCTGGTCGTGGTGGACGCTGGATGCTTCATCATAAGGACGAACTGGAAGCAGCAGAGGCCTTA
GCCAACCTCGCCTTCAACTGCAGGCAGCGCTGGCACCATATC
