>Addgene plasmid #34217 | KHBD00055 | addgene partial sequence | sequence record 41726 | M13-Rev 5'-CAGGAAACAGCTATGACC-3'
GATTTTATTTTGACTGATAGTGACCTGTTCGTTGCAACAAATTGATAAGCAATGCTTTCTTATAATGCCA
ACTTTGTACAAGAAAGTTGGCAAGATATGGTGCCAGCGCTGCCTGCAGTTGAAGGCGAGGTTGGCTAAGG
CCTCTGCTGCTTCCAGTTCGTCCTTATGATGAAGCATCCAGCGTCCACCACGACCAGCCCCAGACACATC
TGTGGTAAAGATCGCTTGTCCACAACTGCTATTACTGCTAGCTTTCTGCCTGGTCATATTCCACTCGATG
TGATAATTGTTCCTGTCCGGTGTGAATTTTGCTGCACTTTCCAGCCACTTGTTGAGTTGCGTACCCTGTT
GACTGGTCGTTTTTGCCGTGGAACTATCTCGCATATACTTTTCCATCATCTGATGCTTGTACTTGGTCTT
ACCCCCTGTTTGTGCTGATATCCGCTCGGTCAGACCTGCAGATCCTACAAACAATATCGGCTTGTATGGG
GATGAAGGTTCATTATTGGCATTGCCATCGCTACCAGTACTGTGGCTGGAAAACTCTTCATTATCGTCGC
CTTCGTCATCCTCCGCAGGACATGAGTGCATCTCCTCCTCCCAAATGCTATCCTCCGACGAGATGCTAAA
TTGTTCCACATTACCCCTTGCATTGTGATTGTAATTTTTGATCAGATGGCCCCAGGATTTCTTGGCTTTC
TCTCGCTCCGAGTTTAAGC
